>Addgene plasmid #27852 | pUT1756-HQ858770 | depositor full sequence | sequence record 13126 | Author sequence
CAAATAATGATTTTATTTTGACTGATAGTGACCTGTTCGTTGCAACAAATTGATGAGCAATGCTTTTTTA
TAATGCCAACTTTGTACAAAAAAGCAGGCTCCGCGGCCGCCTTGTTTAACTTTAAGAAGGAGCCCTTCAC
CATGCTCGCCCGCGCGCGCCTCCCACCTCGCACCCACCTTCCCCCCATCACCACCGATGGCGGTGGCGCC
GGCGTGGAATTTCGCCGTAAGATCCACTTCCTCTCTTCTGAGCTGCACGTCGACCCGTTCCCGCTCCTCG
CCATCAACCCCATGCTCCGCTCGGCGCCGCTGCCGCTCCTCCGCGATTCCCTCCGCCTCCTCACCTCCCA
CGGCCTCACAACCCTCGACGCTGCGCGCGTCTTCTCCGCCTTCCCCTCCCTCCTCACCTCCCCGCCCGAG
GAGCCCCTCCGCTTCCTCTCCGCCGATGCGCCGCTCCCGCCACCGCTCCTCCGCTCCGCGGTGGTCCGGT
CCCCACGCCTCCTGGCCGCATCCGTTCCCGACACGCTCCGCCCCGCGCTGCTCTTCTTCCGCCGCCGCGT
ATCGCTCCGTCGGGAGCCGCTCCCTCTCGCCGCCGCGCTGCTCCTTGCTTTCAACGTTGAGCGCACCCTC
CTCCCCAAACTCCTATTCCTCCGTGACGCCACGGGGCTCCCCGACTCTGCCGTCTGTGCGGTTCTCAGGC
GTGCGCCCGCCATCCTCTCCTACGGGATCGAGACCAACCTCAGGCCTAAGCTAGAGTTCCTCGCGGAGCG
CATGCAGAGGGACCCTGCCGCGGAGCTAGCCGAGTTCCCGCACTACTTTGCATTCAGTTTGGAGGGGAGG
ATCAAGCCGAGGCACGAGGCGTTGAGGGAAAGGGGCATTGAGATGCCACTTAAGGATATGCTAACAAGCA
ACGATGACGATTTCAGGGAGCGGCTGGTCAACGTGACGCTGTCAGACACTAAGGCAAGGCTGAAGGGTGG
GCGCGCCGACCCAGCTTTCTTGTACAAAGTTGGCATTATAAGAAAGCATTGCTTATCAATTTGTTGCAAC
GAACAGGTCACTATCAGTCAAAATAAAATCATTATTTGCCATCCAGCTGATATCCCCTATAGTGAGTCGT
ATTACATGGTCATAGCTGTTTCCTGGCAGCTCTGGCCCGTGTCTCAAAATCTCTGATGTTACATTGCACA
AGATAAAAATATATCATCATGAACAATAAAACTGTCTGCTTACATAAACAGTAATACAAGGGGTGTTATG
AGCCATATTCAACGGGAAACGTCGAGGCCGCGATTAAATTCCAACATGGATGCTGATTTATATGGGTATA
AATGGGCTCGCGATAATGTCGGGCAATCAGGTGCGACAATCTATCGCTTGTATGGGAAGCCCGATGCGCC
AGAGTTGTTTCTGAAACATGGCAAAGGTAGCGTTGCCAATGATGTTACAGATGAGATGGTCAGACTAAAC
TGGCTGACGGAATTTATGCCTCTTCCGACCATCAAGCATTTTATCCGTACTCCTGATGATGCATGGTTAC
TCACCACTGCGATCCCCGGAAAAACAGCATTCCAGGTATTAGAAGAATATCCTGATTCAGGTGAAAATAT
TGTTGATGCGCTGGCAGTGTTCCTGCGCCGGTTGCATTCGATTCCTGTTTGTAATTGTCCTTTTAACAGC
GATCGCGTATTTCGTCTCGCTCAGGCGCAATCACGAATGAATAACGGTTTGGTTGATGCGAGTGATTTTG
ATGACGAGCGTAATGGCTGGCCTGTTGAACAAGTCTGGAAAGAAATGCATAAACTTTTGCCATTCTCACC
GGATTCAGTCGTCACTCATGGTGATTTCTCACTTGATAACCTTATTTTTGACGAGGGGAAATTAATAGGT
TGTATTGATGTTGGACGAGTCGGAATCGCAGACCGATACCAGGATCTTGCCATCCTATGGAACTGCCTCG
GTGAGTTTTCTCCTTCATTACAGAAACGGCTTTTTCAAAAATATGGTATTGATAATCCTGATATGAATAA
ATTGCAGTTTCATTTGATGCTCGATGAGTTTTTCTAATCAGAATTGGTTAATTGGTTGTAACACTGGCAG
AGCATTACGCTGACTTGACGGGACGGCGCAAGCTCATGACCAAAATCCCTTAACGTGAGTTACGCGTCGT
TCCACTGAGCGTCAGACCCCGTAGAAAAGATCAAAGGATCTTCTTGAGATCCTTTTTTTCTGCGCGTAAT
CTGCTGCTTGCAAACAAAAAAACCACCGCTACCAGCGGTGGTTTGTTTGCCGGATCAAGAGCTACCAACT
CTTTTTCCGAAGGTAACTGGCTTCAGCAGAGCGCAGATACCAAATACTGTCCTTCTAGTGTAGCCGTAGT
TAGGCCACCACTTCAAGAACTCTGTAGCACCGCCTACATACCTCGCTCTGCTAATCCTGTTACCAGTGGC
TGCTGCCAGTGGCGATAAGTCGTGTCTTACCGGGTTGGACTCAAGACGATAGTTACCGGATAAGGCGCAG
CGGTCGGGCTGAACGGGGGGTTCGTGCACACAGCCCAGCTTGGAGCGAACGACCTACACCGAACTGAGAT
ACCTACAGCGTGAGCATTGAGAAAGCGCCACGCTTCCCGAAGGGAGAAAGGCGGACAGGTATCCGGTAAG
CGGCAGGGTCGGAACAGGAGAGCGCACGAGGGAGCTTCCAGGGGGAAACGCCTGGTATCTTTATAGTCCT
GTCGGGTTTCGCCACCTCTGACTTGAGCGTCGATTTTTGTGATGCTCGTCAGGGGGGCGGAGCCTATGGA
AAAACGCCAGCAACGCGGCCTTTTTACGGTTCCTGGCCTTTTGCTGGCCTTTTGCTCACATGTTCTTTCC
TGCGTTATCCCCTGATTCTGTGGATAACCGTATTACCGCCTTTGAGTGAGCTGATACCGCTCGCCGCAGC
CGAACGACCGAGCGCAGCGAGTCAGTGAGCGAGGAAGCGGAAGAGCGCCCAATACGCAAACCGCCTCTCC
CCGCGCGTTGGCCGATTCATTAATGCAGCTGGCACGACAGGTTTCCCGACTGGAAAGCGGGCAGTGAGCG
CAACGCAATTAATACGCGTACCGCTAGCCAGGAAGAGTTTGTAGAAACGCAAAAAGGCCATCCGTCAGGA
TGGCCTTCTGCTTAGTTTGATGCCTGGCAGTTTATGGCGGGCGTCCTGCCCGCCACCCTCCGGGCCGTTG
CTTCACAACGTTCAAATCCGCTCCCGGCGGATTTGTCCTACTCAGGAGAGCGTTCACCGACAAACAACAG
ATAAAACGAAAGGCCCAGTCTTCCGACTGAGCCTTTCGTTTTATTTGATGCCTGGCAGTTCCCTACTCTC
GCGTTAACGCTAGCATGGATGTTTTCCCAGTCACGACGTTGTAAAACGACGGCCAGTCTTAAGCTCGGGC
CC
Features (pLannotate 1.2.2; 10 found; start..end, strand, type, name):
      1..100     +  protein_bind   attL1: mutant version of attL; recombination site for the Gateway® LR reaction LR Clonase™
    112..132     +  RBS            RBS: efficient ribosome binding site from bacteriophage T7 gene 10 (Olins and Rangwala, 1989)
    989..1088    -  protein_bind   attL2: mutant version of attL; recombination site for the Gateway® LR reaction LR Clonase™
   1106..1124    -  promoter       T7 promoter: promoter for bacteriophage T7 RNA polymerase
   1258..2067    +  CDS            KanR: aminoglycoside phosphotransferase; aph(3')-Ia; confers resistance to kanamycin in bacteria or G418 (Geneticin®) in eukaryotes
   2214..2802    +  rep_origin     ori: high-copy-number ColE1/pMB1/pBR322/pUC origin of replication
   2985..3077    +  CDS            lacI (fragment): lac repressor; lacI; The lac repressor binds to the lac operator to inhibit transcription in E. coli. This inhibition can be relieved by adding lactose or isopropyl-β-D-thiogalactopyranoside (IPTG).
   3132..3159    -  terminator     rrnB T2 terminator: transcription terminator T2 from the E. coli rrnB gene
   3291..3334    +  terminator     rrnB T1 terminator: Escherichia coli rrnB; transcription terminator T1 from the E. coli rrnB gene
   3381..3417    -  CDS            lacZα (fragment): LacZα fragment of β-galactosidase; lacZ fragment
