[The description below was written by a language model from this plasmid's Addgene catalogue record and pLannotate feature annotations shown in this document.]
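Description:
pUT1756-HQ858770 is a Gateway entry clone built on the Invitrogen pENTR/SD backbone (2,601 bp without insert; 3,432 nt in the depositor's full sequence). It carries the coding sequence of a Zea mays transcription factor of the mTERF family. It belongs to the Maize TFome, a collection of transcription factor open reading frames assembled for functional genomics. The plasmid is propagated in E. coli under kanamycin selection, provided by an aph(3')-Ia aminoglycoside phosphotransferase gene, and replicates from a ColE1/pUC-type origin. The catalogue lists it as low copy, whereas the feature annotation describes this origin class as high copy; the record does not resolve the difference.

The 831 bp insert was PCR-amplified from a full-length maize cDNA clone and includes the native stop codon, so it is suited to native or N-terminally tagged expression rather than C-terminal fusions. The insert itself is not annotated in the feature table, but it corresponds to the gap between attL1 and attL2, the sites that allow LR Clonase-mediated transfer of the ORF into any attR-containing destination vector. Just downstream of attL1 lies the bacteriophage T7 gene 10 ribosome binding site characteristic of the SD version of the backbone. It travels with the ORF and supports translation in bacterial expression destinations. A T7 promoter sits outside attL2 on the opposite strand, and rrnB T1 and T2 terminators upstream of attL1 shield the cassette from read-through transcription. The short lacI and lacZα fragments are annotated backbone remnants. The entry vector has no promoter positioned to express the ORF, so it serves mainly as a sequence-verifiable shuttle (M13 primer sites flank the cassette) for downstream expression or interaction studies.
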