Addgene plasmid #27852: pUT1756-HQ858770
Depositing lab: John Gray & Erich Grotewold. Depositing organization: University of Toledo. Publication: The Maize TFome--development of a transcription factor open reading frame collection for functional genomics. Burdo B, Gray J, Goetting-Minesky MP, Wittler B, Hunt M, Li T, Velliquette D, Thomas J, Gentzel I, dos Santos Brito M, Mejia-Guerra MK, Connolly LN, Qaisi D, Li W, Casas MI, Doseff AI, Grotewold E. Plant J. 2014 Oct;80(2):356-66. doi: 10.1111/tpj.12623. Epub 2014 Aug 26. PubMed 25053252.
Backbone
  Vector backbone: pENTR/SD
  Backbone manufacturer: Invitrogen
  Backbone size w/o insert (bp): 2601
  Vector type: Entry vector
Growth in bacteria
  Bacterial resistance: Kanamycin, 50 μg/mL
  Growth temperature: 37°C
  Growth strain: DH5alpha
  Growth instructions: E. coli TOP10
  Copy number: Low Copy
Gene/Insert
  Gene/Insert name: mTERF transcription factor from DT641675
  Species: Zea mays
  Insert size (bp): 831
  GenBank ID: HQ858770
  Cloning method: Restriction Enzyme
  Sequencing primers: 5′ M13 For; 3′ M13 Rev
Terms and licenses: Academic/Nonprofit Terms; Industry Terms: Not Available to Industry
Depositor comments: This CDS was amplified using PCR from a full length cDNA template from the Maize Full-length cDNA Project (www.maizecdna.org) and the PCR product included the stop codon. The PCR product was cloned into a Gateway pENTR/SD vector. Further information on this gene may be obtained at www.grassius.org using the GenBank number. (The second half of the plasmid name is the GenBank Number for the sequence of the insert)
How to cite: pUT1756-HQ858770 was a gift from John Gray & Erich Grotewold (Addgene plasmid # 27852 ; http://n2t.net/addgene:27852 ; RRID:Addgene_27852)
