>Addgene plasmid #27852 | pUT1756-HQ858770 | addgene partial sequence | sequence record 34142 | 27852 with M13pUC-Fwd
TGATTTTATTTTGACTGATAGTGACCTGTTCGTTGCAACAAATTGATGAGCAATGCTTTTTTATAATGCC
AACTTTGTACAAAAAAGCAGGCTCCGCGGCCGCCTTGTTTAACTTTAAGAAGGAGCCCTTCACCATGCTC
GCCCGCGCGCGCCTCCCACCTCGCACCCACCTTCCCCCCATCACCACCGATGGCGGTGGCGCCGGCGTGG
AATTTCGCCGTAAGATCCACTTCCTCTCTTCTGAGCTGCACGTCGACCCGTTCCCGCTCCTCGCCATCAA
CCCCATGCTCCGCTCGGCGCCGCTGCCGCTCCTCCGCGATTCCCTCCGCCTCCTCACCTCCCACGGCCTC
ACAACCCTCGACGCTGCGCGCGTCTTCTCCGCCTTCCCCTCCCTCCTCACCTCCCCGCCCGAGGAGCCCC
TCCGCTTCCTCTCCGCCGATGCGCCGCTCCCGCCACCGCTCCTCCGCTCCGCGGTGGTCCGGTCCCCACG
CCTCCTGGCCGCATCCGTTCCCGACACGCTCCGCCCCGCGCTGCTCTTCTTCCGCCGCCGCGTATCGCTC
CGTCGGGAGCCGCTCCCTCTCGCCGCCGCGCTGCTCCTTGCTTTCAACGTTGAGCGCACCCTCCTCCCCA
AACTCCTATTCCTCCGTGACGCCACGGGGCTCCCCGACTCTGCCGTCTGTGCGGTTCTC
